Addgene plasmid #153785: pGBW-m4252789
Purpose: Mammalian expression plasmid for SARS-CoV-2 S (surface glycoprotein)
Depositing lab: Ginkgo Bioworks & Benjie Chen. Depositing organization: Ginkgo Bioworks.
Backbone
  Vector backbone: pTwist_CMV_Puro_6 with AarI site removed
  Backbone size w/o insert (bp): 6080
  Vector type: Mammalian Expression
  Selectable markers: Puromycin
Growth in bacteria
  Bacterial resistance: Ampicillin, 100 μg/mL
  Growth temperature: 37°C
  Growth strain: DH5alpha
  Copy number: High Copy
Gene/Insert
  Gene/Insert name: SARS-CoV-2 S (surface glycoprotein) (alt names: Spike protein; S protein)
  Species: Severe acute respiratory syndrome coronavirus 2
  Insert size (bp): 3815
  Mutation: wt
  Entrez Gene: S (a.k.a. GU280_gp02, spike glycoprotein)
  Promoter: CMV
  Tag / fusion protein: Cleavable TEV;V5 (C terminal on backbone)
  Cloning method: Unknown
Resource information
  A portion of this plasmid was derived from a plasmid made by: GinkgoBioworks
Depositor comments: NCBI reference sequence: 43740568
How to cite: pGBW-m4252789 was a gift from Ginkgo Bioworks & Benjie Chen (Addgene plasmid # 153785 ; http://n2t.net/addgene:153785 ; RRID:Addgene_153785)
