[The description below was written by a language model from this plasmid's Addgene catalogue record and pLannotate feature annotations shown in this document.]
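Description:
pGBW-m4252789 is a mammalian expression plasmid encoding the wild-type SARS-CoV-2 spike (S) surface glycoprotein, built on a pTwist_CMV_Puro_6 backbone from which an AarI site was removed. The sequenced construct is about 10 kb. It is maintained in E. coli as a high-copy plasmid through a ColE1/pUC-type origin and selected with ampicillin via a full-length β-lactamase gene. A short additional β-lactamase fragment is also annotated near the origin and appears to be a backbone remnant.

The spike open reading frame spans the numbering origin of the circular map. It lies downstream of the human cytomegalovirus immediate-early enhancer and promoter elements, which the annotation software detects as a CMV enhancer plus partial and truncated CMV promoter matches. Transcription ends at an SV40 polyadenylation signal. According to the catalogue entry, the backbone supplies a C-terminal V5 epitope tag preceded by a TEV protease cleavage site, which would allow detection or capture of the protein and later removal of the tag. These tag elements are not individually annotated in the feature table, although there is a small unannotated gap between the end of the S coding sequence and the polyadenylation signal.

A separate cassette uses the human ubiquitin C promoter to drive puromycin N-acetyltransferase, followed by a synthetic poly(A) signal, so transfected mammalian cells can be selected with puromycin. β-globin insulator elements, bacterial rrnG and T7 terminators, and an extra synthetic poly(A) signal flank the expression units, presumably to limit transcriptional read-through and interference between them. The record gives the purpose simply as expression of spike protein in mammalian cells.
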