Features (pLannotate 1.2.2; 19 found; start..end, strand, type, name):
   3845..3966    -  polyA_signal   SV40 poly(A) signal: SV40 polyadenylation signal
   3989..4058    -  CDS            large T antigen (fragment): large T antigen from SV40 (simian virus 40)
   4081..4127    +  terminator     T7 terminator: transcription terminator for bacteriophage T7 RNA polymerase
   4157..4293    +  terminator     rrnG terminator: transcription terminator from the E. coli ribosomal RNA rrnG operon (Albrechtsen et al., 1991)
   4338..4409    +  misc_feature   3' β-globin insulator: insulator downstream of the human β-globin locus (Farrell et al., 2002)
   4635..5223    -  rep_origin     ori: high-copy-number ColE1/pMB1/pBR322/pUC origin of replication
   5395..5459    -  CDS            bla(M) (fragment): β-lactamase lacking the signal sequence; bla(M); allows cytosolic expression of β-lactamase
   5723..6932    +  promoter       UbC promoter: human ubiquitin C promoter
   6936..7533    +  CDS            PuroR (fragment): puromycin N-acetyltransferase; pac from Streptomyces; confers resistance to puromycin
   7562..7610    +  polyA_signal   poly(A) signal: synthetic polyadenylation signal
   7876..8736    +  CDS            AmpR: β-lactamase; bla; confers resistance to ampicillin, carbenicillin, and related antibiotics
   8749..8885    +  terminator     rrnG terminator: transcription terminator from the E. coli ribosomal RNA rrnG operon (Albrechtsen et al., 1991)
   9037..9108    +  misc_feature   5' β-globin insulator: insulator upstream of the human β-globin locus (Farrell et al., 2002)
   9113..9159    -  terminator     T7 terminator: transcription terminator for bacteriophage T7 RNA polymerase
   9177..9225    -  polyA_signal   poly(A) signal: synthetic polyadenylation signal
   9306..9609    +  enhancer       CMV enhancer: human cytomegalovirus immediate early enhancer
   9682..9699    -  promoter       CMV promoter (fragment): human cytomegalovirus (CMV) immediate early promoter
   9762..9813    +  promoter       CMVd2 promoter: truncated human cytomegalovirus (CMV) immediate early promoter that yields moderately reduced expression relative to the full-length promoter
   9888..3729    +  CDS            S (across the origin): SPIKE_SARS2 - Experimental evidence at protein level: Swiss-Prot protein existence level 1. [Spike glycoprotein]: May down-regulate host tetherin (BST2) by lysosomal degradation, thereby counteracting its antiviral activity. From Severe acute respiratory syndrome coronavirus 2 (2019-nCoV) (SARS-CoV-2).
>Addgene plasmid #153785 | pGBW-m4252789 | addgene full sequence | sequence record 301678 | Ginkgo NGS Result
AGTTTCACCCGTGGAGTATACTACCCTGATAAAGTGTTTAGATCAAGCGTACTACACTCTACTCAGGACC
TGTTTCTCCCCTTCTTCTCCAATGTCACATGGTTTCATGCGATCCACGTTAGCGGCACCAACGGGACAAA
GCGCTTTGACAACCCTGTGCTGCCATTCAATGATGGTGTGTATTTTGCTTCTACCGAGAAGAGCAACATA
ATTCGGGGCTGGATCTTCGGAACTACCCTCGACAGTAAAACTCAGTCATTGCTGATTGTGAATAACGCCA
CAAATGTCGTTATCAAGGTCTGTGAATTTCAATTCTGCAACGATCCATTCCTTGGGGTGTATTACCATAA
AAATAATAAGTCCTGGATGGAGAGCGAATTTAGGGTATACTCGTCTGCCAACAATTGTACTTTCGAGTAT
GTGTCTCAGCCCTTCTTAATGGATCTGGAAGGTAAACAGGGCAACTTTAAGAACCTCCGCGAGTTTGTAT
TCAAAAATATAGACGGATACTTTAAGATTTATTCCAAGCACACACCAATCAATTTGGTGCGGGATCTCCC
GCAAGGGTTCAGCGCTCTGGAACCTCTAGTGGACCTCCCCATCGGCATTAACATCACAAGATTCCAGACG
CTGTTAGCCCTGCATAGATCATACCTTACTCCCGGTGACAGTAGTTCTGGGTGGACCGCAGGCGCGGCTG
CATATTACGTGGGATATTTGCAGCCTCGGACGTTTCTGCTGAAATACAACGAGAACGGCACCATTACAGA
TGCCGTGGATTGCGCCCTTGACCCCCTAAGCGAAACTAAGTGTACGCTTAAAAGCTTCACCGTCGAGAAG
GGAATTTACCAGACTTCCAACTTTAGGGTCCAGCCGACAGAATCAATAGTTAGGTTCCCAAATATCACCA
ATTTGTGCCCTTTTGGGGAAGTCTTCAATGCTACACGATTTGCTTCGGTTTATGCCTGGAACAGGAAGCG
TATCTCAAATTGCGTCGCGGACTACAGCGTGCTCTATAATAGTGCAAGTTTCTCGACCTTTAAATGTTAT
GGCGTGTCCCCGACCAAACTAAATGACCTCTGTTTTACAAACGTTTACGCCGATTCTTTTGTGATTCGCG
GTGATGAGGTACGCCAAATCGCACCGGGCCAGACTGGCAAGATTGCCGATTACAACTACAAGTTGCCTGA
CGACTTCACCGGATGTGTTATAGCCTGGAATAGCAATAATCTGGATTCTAAGGTCGGAGGTAACTATAAC
TACCTGTATAGACTGTTCCGTAAGTCAAACCTGAAACCCTTTGAGCGGGACATCTCCACAGAGATTTACC
AAGCAGGGTCTACCCCCTGCAATGGGGTTGAAGGATTCAATTGCTACTTTCCATTACAGAGCTACGGGTT
CCAGCCTACGAACGGGGTTGGTTACCAGCCTTATAGGGTAGTGGTGCTGTCGTTCGAACTGTTGCACGCT
CCAGCTACAGTGTGCGGGCCTAAAAAATCAACTAACCTGGTTAAAAATAAGTGTGTTAATTTTAACTTCA
ATGGCTTAACCGGAACTGGAGTGCTCACGGAGTCAAACAAGAAATTTCTACCGTTTCAGCAATTCGGGAG
GGATATCGCAGACACTACGGACGCGGTCAGAGATCCACAGACCCTTGAGATCCTTGACATAACACCCTGC
TCTTTCGGAGGTGTCTCCGTAATTACACCAGGCACTAATACCTCTAATCAGGTGGCCGTGCTTTATCAGG
ATGTTAACTGTACAGAGGTCCCGGTGGCTATCCATGCCGACCAATTGACACCTACGTGGCGCGTCTATTC
TACCGGCTCCAACGTCTTCCAGACCCGGGCTGGATGCTTGATAGGCGCAGAACACGTAAACAACTCTTAC
GAATGTGATATTCCCATTGGAGCCGGGATCTGCGCAAGCTACCAGACCCAAACAAACAGTCCCAGACGGG
CTCGTAGCGTGGCCTCTCAGAGCATAATAGCCTATACCATGTCCCTTGGCGCGGAGAATAGTGTGGCATA
CTCAAATAATAGCATCGCTATCCCCACTAACTTTACTATTTCCGTGACGACTGAGATTCTGCCAGTGTCT
ATGACTAAGACATCCGTGGATTGCACAATGTATATTTGTGGGGATTCCACAGAGTGTAGCAACTTGTTGC
TGCAATATGGATCATTCTGTACGCAGCTGAATCGCGCCCTCACCGGCATCGCTGTGGAACAGGACAAGAA
CACTCAAGAGGTCTTTGCTCAGGTGAAGCAAATCTACAAGACCCCACCTATAAAAGACTTCGGGGGTTTT
AACTTCTCGCAGATTCTCCCCGACCCCAGCAAGCCTTCAAAAAGGAGCTTTATTGAGGACCTGTTGTTCA
ACAAGGTTACTTTAGCCGATGCCGGTTTTATCAAACAGTACGGCGACTGTCTTGGCGATATAGCAGCCCG
GGATCTGATTTGCGCACAAAAATTCAATGGCCTTACCGTACTGCCACCCCTTCTCACCGACGAAATGATC
GCGCAGTACACCTCCGCACTGCTGGCTGGGACCATCACTTCGGGATGGACCTTTGGGGCTGGTGCTGCTT
TGCAAATTCCCTTCGCCATGCAGATGGCCTATCGATTCAATGGCATAGGGGTAACACAGAACGTATTGTA
TGAAAATCAAAAGCTAATCGCTAACCAGTTTAATTCAGCCATTGGTAAGATCCAGGATTCACTCTCCAGT
ACAGCCTCTGCCCTGGGAAAGCTCCAGGACGTGGTCAACCAGAACGCGCAGGCATTGAATACACTCGTCA
AACAGCTGAGTAGCAATTTCGGCGCAATCAGTAGTGTCTTAAACGATATACTGAGTAGGCTTGATAAAGT
AGAGGCCGAGGTCCAGATTGACAGACTAATCACGGGGCGTCTTCAGAGTTTACAGACCTATGTGACCCAA
CAGCTGATCCGAGCAGCGGAAATTCGAGCAAGCGCGAACCTGGCCGCTACTAAAATGAGTGAGTGCGTGC
TGGGCCAAAGTAAACGAGTCGACTTTTGCGGCAAAGGGTATCATCTCATGTCTTTCCCTCAGTCCGCCCC
TCACGGTGTTGTTTTCCTCCACGTGACATACGTTCCCGCGCAGGAAAAGAATTTTACTACGGCACCCGCT
ATTTGCCATGACGGAAAGGCTCATTTTCCACGGGAGGGAGTGTTCGTTTCAAACGGGACACACTGGTTTG
TAACTCAGCGGAACTTTTATGAGCCTCAAATCATCACGACAGACAATACCTTCGTGAGTGGCAACTGCGA
TGTAGTCATAGGCATTGTGAATAACACTGTTTATGATCCACTTCAGCCGGAACTCGACAGCTTCAAAGAG
GAATTGGATAAGTACTTTAAAAATCATACCAGTCCAGACGTAGATCTCGGCGATATATCGGGCATTAACG
CCAGTGTGGTCAATATACAAAAGGAGATTGACAGACTGAATGAAGTAGCTAAGAACCTCAACGAATCTCT
GATTGACCTGCAAGAGCTAGGGAAGTACGAGCAGTATATCAAATGGCCATGGTACATATGGCTGGGTTTT
ATCGCGGGTCTTATTGCCATAGTCATGGTGACGATTATGTTGTGCTGTATGACCTCCTGCTGTTCTTGTT
TGAAAGGCTGCTGCTCCTGTGGTAGCTGTTGCAAATTCGATGAAGATGACTCTGAACCCGTGTTGAAAGG
CGTTAAGCTACACTACACAGAAAACCTTTACTTTCAGTCGGGGAAACCTATACCCAATCCACTTCTCGGC
TTAGATTCTACCTAAGCTAGCTTGACTGACTGAGATACAGCGTACCTTCAGCTCACAGACATGATAAGAT
ACATTGATGAGTTTGGACAAACCACAACTAGAATGCAGTGAAAAAAATGCTTTATTTGTGAAATTTGTGA
TGCTATTGCTTTATTTGTAACCATTATAAGCTGCAATAAACAAGTTAACAACAACAATTGCATTCATTTT
ATGTTTCAGGTTCAGGGGGAGGTGTGGGAGGTTTTTTAAAGCAAGTAAAACCTCTACAAATGTGGTATTG
GCCCATCTCTATCGGTATCGTAGCATAACCCCTTGGGGCCTCTAAACGGGTCTTGAGGGGTTTTTTGTGC
CCCTCGGGCCGGATTGCTATCTACCGGCATTGGCGCAGAAAAAAATGCCTGATGCGACGCTGCGCGTCTT
ATACTCCCACATATGCCAGATTCAGCAACGGATACGGCTTCCCCAACTTGCCCACTTCCATACGTGTCCT
CCTTACCAGAAATTTATCCTTAAGGTCGTCAGCTATCCTGCAGGCGATCTCTCGATTTCGATCAAGACAT
TCCTTTAATGGTCTTTTCTGGACACCACTAGGGGTCAGAAGTAGTTCATCAAACTTTCTTCCCTCCCTAA
TCTCATTGGTTACCTTGGGCTATCGAAACTTAATTAACCAGTCAAGTCAGCTACTTGGCGAGATCGACTT
GTCTGGGTTTCGACTACGCTCAGAATTGCGTCAGTCAAGTTCGATCTGGTCCTTGCTATTGCACCCGTTC
TCCGATTACGAGTTTCATTTAAATCATGTGAGCAAAAGGCCAGCAAAAGGCCAGGAACCGTAAAAAGGCC
GCGTTGCTGGCGTTTTTCCATAGGCTCCGCCCCCCTGACGAGCATCACAAAAATCGACGCTCAAGTCAGA
GGTGGCGAAACCCGACAGGACTATAAAGATACCAGGCGTTTCCCCCTGGAAGCTCCCTCGTGCGCTCTCC
TGTTCCGACCCTGCCGCTTACCGGATACCTGTCCGCCTTTCTCCCTTCGGGAAGCGTGGCGCTTTCTCAT
AGCTCACGCTGTAGGTATCTCAGTTCGGTGTAGGTCGTTCGCTCCAAGCTGGGCTGTGTGCACGAACCCC
CCGTTCAGCCCGACCGCTGCGCCTTATCCGGTAACTATCGTCTTGAGTCCAACCCGGTAAGACACGACTT
ATCGCCACTGGCAGCAGCCACTGGTAACAGGATTAGCAGAGCGAGGTATGTAGGCGGTGCTACAGAGTTC
TTGAAGTGGTGGCCTAACTACGGCTACACTAGAAGAACAGTATTTGGTATCTGCGCTCTGCTGAAGCCAG
TTACCTTCGGAAAAAGAGTTGGTAGCTCTTGATCCGGCAAACAAACCACCGCTGGTAGCGGTGGTTTTTT
TGTTTGCAAGCAGCAGATTACGCGCAGAAAAAAAGGATCTCAAGAAGATCCTTTGATCTTTTCTACGGGG
TCTGACGCTCAGTGGAACGAAAACTCACGTTAAGGGATTTTGGTCATGAGATTATCAAAAAGGATCTTCA
CCTAGATCCTTTTAAATTAAAAATGAAGTTTTAAATCAATCTAAAGTATATATGAGTAAACTTGGTCTGA
CAGTTACCAATGCTTAATCAGTGAGGCACCTATCTCAGCGATCTGTCTATTTCGTTCATCCATAGTTGCA
TTTAAATTTCCGAACTCTCCAAGGCCCTCGTCGGAAAATCTTCAAACCTTTCGTCCGATCCATCTTGCAG
GCTACCTCTCGAACGAACTATCGCAAGTCTCTTGGCCGGCCTTGCGCCTTGGCTATTGCTTGGCAGCGCC
TATCGCCAGGTATTACTCCAATCCCGAATATCCGAGATCGGGATCACCCGAGAGAAGTTCAACCTACATC
CTCAATCCCGATCTATCCGAGATCCGAGGAATATCGAAATCGGGGCGCGCCTGGCCTCCGCGCCGGGTTT
TGGCGCCTCCCGCGGGCGCCCCCCTCGTCACGGCGAGCGCTGCCACGTCAGACGAAGGGCGCAGGAGCGT
CCTGATCCTTCCGCCCGGACGCTCAGGACAGCGGCCCGCTGCTCATAAGACTCGGCCTTAGAACCCCAGT
ATCAGCAGAAGGACATTTTAGGACGGGACTTGGGTGACTCTAGGGCACTGGTTTTCTTTCCAGAGAGCGG
AACAGGCGAGGAAAAGTAGTCCCTTCTCGGCGATTCTGCGGAGGGATCTCCGTGGGGCGGTGAACGCCGA
TGATTATATAAGGACGCGCCGGGTGTGGCACAGCTAGTTCCGTCGCAGCCGGGATTTGGGTCGCGGTTCT
TGTTTGTGGATCGCTGTGATCGTCACTTGGTGAGTAGCGGGCTGCTGGGCTGGCCGGGGCTTTCGTGGCC
GCCGGGCCGCTCGGTGGGACGGAAGCGTGTGGAGAGACCGCCAAGGGCTGTAGTCTGGGTCCGCGAGCAA
GGTTGCCCTGAACTGGGGGTTGGGGGGAGCGCAGCAAAATGGCGGCTGTTCCCGAGTCTTGAATGGAAGA
CGCTTGTGAGGCGGGCTGTGAGGTCGTTGAAACAAGGTGGGGGGCATGGTGGGCGGCAAGAACCCAAGGT
CTTGAGCCCTTCGCTAATGCGGGAAAGCTCTTATTCGGGTGAGATGGGCTGGGCACCATCTGGGGACCCT
GACGTGAAGTTTGTCACTGACTGGAGAACTCGGTTTGTCGTCTGTTGCGGGGGCGGCAGTTATGGCGGTG
CCGTTGGGCAGTGCACCCGTACCTTTGGGAGCGCGCGCCCTCGTCGTGTCGTGACGTCACCCGTTCTGTT
GGCTTATAATGCAGGGTGGGGCCACCAGCCGGTAGGTGTGCGGTAGGCTTTTCTCCGTCGCAGGACGCAG
GGTTCGGGCCTAGGGTAGGCTCTCCTGAATCGACAGGCGCCGGACCTCTGGTGAGGGGAGGGATAAGTGA
GGCGTCAGTTTCTTTGGTCGGTTTTATGTACCTATCTTCTTAAGTAGCTGAAGCTCCGGTTTTGAACTAT
GCGCTCGGGGTTGGCGAGTGTGTTTTGTGAAGTTTTTTAGGCACCTTTTGAAATGTAATCATTTGGGTCA
ATATGTAATTTTCAGTGTTAGACTTGTAAATTGTCCGCTAAATTCTGGCCGTTTTTGGCTTTTTTGTTAG
ACAACATGACCGAGTACAAGCCCACGGTGCGCCTCGCCACCCGCGACGACGTCCCCAGGGCCGTACGCAC
CCTCGCCGCCGCGTTCGCCGACTACCCCGCCACGCGCCACACCGTCGATCCGGACCGCCACATCGAGCGG
GTCACCGAGCTGCAAGAACTCTTCCTCACGCGCGTCGGGCTCGACATCGGCAAGGTGTGGGTCGCGGACG
ACGGCGCCGCGGTGGCGGTCTGGACCACGCCGGAGAGCGTCGAAGCGGGGGCGGTGTTCGCCGAGATCGG
CCCGCGCATGGCCGAGTTGAGCGGTTCCCGGCTGGCCGCGCAGCAACAGATGGAGGGCCTCCTGGCGCCG
CACCGGCCCAAGGAGCCCGCGTGGTTCCTGGCCACCGTCGGCGTCTCGCCCGACCACCAGGGCAAGGGTC
TGGGCAGCGCCGTCGTGCTCCCCGGAGTGGAGGCCGCCGAGCGCGCCGGGGTGCCCGCCTTCCTGGAGAC
CTCCGCGCCCCGCAACCTCCCCTTCTACGAGCGGCTCGGCTTCACCGTCACCGCCGACGTCGAGGTGCCC
GAAGGACCGCGCACCTGGTGCATGACCCGCAAGCCCGGTGCCTAGGCTAGTATGTAAGCCTAGTCTTAGA
TAATAAAATCGCTATCCATCGAAGATGGATGTGTGTTGGTTTTTTGTGTGTGTAACGCTAGGCGCGCCTG
GTGTACCGAGAACGATCCTCTCAGTGCGAGTCTCGACGATCCATATCGTTGCTTGGCAGTCAGCCAGTCG
GAATCCAGCTTGGGACCCAGGAAGTCCAATCGTCAGATATTGTACTCAAGCCTGGTCACGGCAGCGTACC
GATCTGTTTAAACCTAGATATTGATAGTCTGATCGGTCAACGTATAATCGAGTCCTAGCTTTTGCAAACA
TCTATCAAGAGACAGGATCAGCAGGAGGCTTTCGCATGAGTATTCAACATTTCCGTGTCGCCCTTATTCC
CTTTTTTGCGGCATTTTGCCTTCCTGTTTTTGCTCACCCAGAAACGCTGGTGAAAGTAAAAGATGCTGAA
GATCAGTTGGGTGCGCGAGTGGGTTACATCGAACTGGATCTCAACAGCGGTAAGATCCTTGAGAGTTTTC
GCCCCGAAGAACGCTTTCCAATGATGAGCACTTTTAAAGTTCTGCTATGTGGCGCGGTATTATCCCGTAT
TGACGCCGGGCAAGAGCAACTCGGTCGCCGCATACACTATTCTCAGAATGACTTGGTTGAGTATTCACCA
GTCACAGAAAAGCATCTTACGGATGGCATGACAGTAAGAGAATTATGCAGTGCTGCCATAACCATGAGTG
ATAACACTGCGGCCAACTTACTTCTGACAACGATTGGAGGACCGAAGGAGCTAACCGCTTTTTTGCACAA
CATGGGGGATCATGTAACTCGCCTTGATCGTTGGGAACCGGAGCTGAATGAAGCCATACCAAACGACGAG
CGTGACACCACGATGCCTGTAGCAATGGCAACAACCTTGCGTAAACTATTAACTGGCGAACTACTTACTC
TAGCTTCCCGGCAACAGTTGATAGACTGGATGGAGGCGGATAAAGTTGCAGGACCACTTCTGCGCTCGGC
CCTTCCGGCTGGCTGGTTTATTGCTGATAAATCTGGAGCCGGTGAGCGTGGGTCTCGCGGTATCATTGCA
GCACTGGGGCCAGATGGTAAGCCCTCCCGTATCGTAGTTATCTACACGACGGGGAGTCAGGCAACTATGG
ATGAACGAAATAGACAGATCGCTGAGATAGGTGCCTCACTGATTAAGCATTGGTAACCGATTCTAGGTGC
ATTGGCGCAGAAAAAAATGCCTGATGCGACGCTGCGCGTCTTATACTCCCACATATGCCAGATTCAGCAA
CGGATACGGCTTCCCCAACTTGCCCACTTCCATACGTGTCCTCCTTACCAGAAATTTATCCTTAAGATCC
CGAATCGTTTAAACTCGACTCTGGCTCTATCGAATCTCCGTCGTTTCGAGCTTACGCGAACAGCCGTGGC
GCTCATTTGCTCGTCGGGCATCGAATCTCGTCAGCTATCGTCAGCTTACCTTTTTGGCAGCGATCGCGGC
TCCCGACATCTTGGACCATTAGCTCCACAGGTATCTTCTTCCCTCTAGTGGTCATAACAGCAGCTTCAGC
TACCTCTCAATTCAAAAAACCCCTCAAGACCCGTTTAGAGGCCCCAAGGGGTTATGCTATCAATCGTTGC
GTTACACACACAAAAAACCAACACACATCCATCTTCGATGGATAGCGATTTTATTATCTAACTGCTGATC
GAGTGTAGCCAGATCTAGTAATCAATTACGGGGTCATTAGTTCATAGCCCATATATGGAGTTCCGCGTTA
CATAACTTACGGTAAATGGCCCGCCTGGCTGACCGCCCAACGACCCCCGCCCATTGACGTCAATAATGAC
GTATGTTCCCATAGTAACGCCAATAGGGACTTTCCATTGACGTCAATGGGTGGAGTATTTACGGTAAACT
GCCCACTTGGCAGTACATCAAGTGTATCATATGCCAAGTACGCCCCCTATTGACGTCAATGACGGTAAAT
GGCCCGCCTGGCATTATGCCCAGTACATGACCTTATGGGACTTTCCTACTTGGCAGTACATCTACGTATT
AGTCATCGCTATTACCATGCTGATGCGGTTTTGGCAGTACATCAATGGGCGTGGATAGCGGTTTGACTCA
CGGGGATTTCCAAGTCTCCACCCCATTGACGTCAATGGGAGTTTGTTTTGGCACCAAAATCAACGGGACT
TTCCAAAATGTCGTAACAACTCCGCCCCATTGACGCAAATGGGCGGTAGGCGTGTACGGTGGGAGGTCTA
TATAAGCAGAGCTGGTTTAGTGAACCGTCAGATCAGATCTTTGTCGATCCTACCATCCACTCGACACACC
CGCCAGCGGCCGCCACCATGTTCGTCTTTCTTGTGTTACTCCCCCTGGTTTCGTCCCAGTGCGTGAACTT
GACTACGCGAACCCAACTGCCGCCAGCATATACAAAT
